>Addgene plasmid #176171 | pMC7-XI3dw | addgene full sequence | sequence record 346513 | Addgene NGS Result
AACGGTGTAACAAGGGTGAACACTATCCCATATCACCAGCTCACCGTCTTTCATTGCCATACGAAATTCC
GGATGAGCATTCATCAGGCGGGCAAGAATGTGAATAAAGGCCGGATAAAACTTGTGCTTATTTTTCTTTA
CGGTCTTTAAAAAGGCCGTAATATCCAGCTGAACGGTCTGGTTATAGGTACATTGAGCAACTGACTGAAA
TGCCTCAAAATGTTCTTTACGATGCCATTGGGATATATCAACGGTGGTATATCCAGTGATTTTTTTCTCC
ATTTTAGCTTCCTTAGCTCCTGAAAATCTCGATAACTCAAAAAATACGCCCGGTAGTGATCTTATTTCAT
TATGGTGAAAGTTGGAACCTCTTACGTGCCCGATCAATCATGACCAAAATCCCTTAACGTGAGTTTTCGT
TCCACTGAGCGTCAGACCCCGTAGAAAAGATCAAAGGATCTTCTTGAGATCCTTTTTTTCTGCGCGTAAT
CTGCTGCTTGCAAACAAAAAAACCACCGCTACCAGCGGTGGTTTGTTTGCCGGATCAAGAGCTACCAACT
CTTTTTCCGAAGGTAACTGGCTTCAGCAGAGCGCAGATACCAAATACTGTTCTTCTAGTGTAGCCGTAGT
TAGGCCACCACTTCAAGAACTCTGTAGCACCGCCTACATACCTCGCTCTGCTAATCCTGTTACCAGTGGC
TGCTGCCAGTGGCGATAAGTCGTGTCTTACCGGGTTGGACTCAAGACGATAGTTACCGGATAAGGCGCAG
CGGTCGGGCTGAACGGGGGGTTCGTGCACACAGCCCAGCTTGGAGCGAACGACCTACACCGAACTGAGAT
ACCTACAGCGTGAGCTATGAGAAAGCGCCACGCTTCCCGAAGGGAGAAAGGCGGACAGGTATCCGGTAAG
CGGCAGGGTCGGAACAGGAGAGCGCACGAGGGAGCTTCCAGGGGGAAACGCCTGGTATCTTTATAGTCCT
GTCGGGTTTCGCCACCTCTGACTTGAGCGTCGATTTTTGTGATGCTCGTCAGGGGGGCGGAGCCTATGGA
AAAACGCCAGCAACGCGGCCTTTTTACGGTTCCTGGCCTTTTGCTGGCCTTTTGCTCACATGTTCTTTCC
TGCGTTATCCCCTGATTCTGTGGATAACCGTAGTCGGTCTCAGAGTCCTGCAGGACTAGTGCTGAGGCAT
TAATTTACGTGGATTGAGCCAGCAATACAGATCATTATTAAATTGTTTTGTACATGATGTTAGTATATAA
TCGTAAAGCTTTTCTAATATGTATACCTTATACATGGAACTCCACAGAACTTGCAAACATACCAAAAATC
CCTTATTCTTGTTCACTCATTTTACATCAAAAAATAATATTTCAGTTATTAAGGAAAATAAAAAAATAGA
TTAGAGAAGCATTTTGAAGAAATAGTATATTCTTTTATTGAACCTAAGAGCGTGATATTTTTACTCGAAA
TAAAATACGAAAAATCTATGCACTCATCTTTCCGACTACTATTGGCTCCTGCTCAAAAAAAGAGGGAAAA
AAAGCTCCAAAATTCTATCTTTTCCTATCGCTCCTGTCCTATCCTTATTACGTTCATTACTATTTTAATA
CTATCCATTCTTTTATTTTCAGTCTAAAAAAAACATTTCTCATAACGGGAAAAGCAAAAAAATGTCAAGC
TTATACATCAAAACACCACTGCATGCATTATCTGCTGGTCCGGATTCTCAATTAAGACCTCAGCGCCGAT
GAGACCAGACCAATAAAAAACGCCCGGCGGCAACCGAGCGTTCTGAACAAATCCAGATGGAGTTCTGAGG
TCATTACTGGATCTATCAACAGGAGTCCAAGCGAGCTCGATATCAAATTACGCCCCGCCCTGCCACTCAT
CGCAGTACTGTTGTAATTCATTAAGCATTCTGCCGACATGGAAGCCATCACAAACGGCATGATGAACCTG
AATCGCCAGCGGCATCAGCACCTTGTCGCCTTGCGTATAATATTTGCCCATGGTGAAAACGGGGGCGAAG
AAGTTGTCCATATTGGCCACGTTTAAATCAAAACTGGTGAAACTCACCCAGGGATTGGCTGAAACGAAAA
ACATATTCTCAATAAACCCTTTAGGGAAATAGGCCAGGTTTTCACCGTAACACGCCACATCTTGCGAATA
TATGTGTAGAAACTGCCGGAAATCGTCGTGGTATTCACTCCAGAGCGATGAAAACGTTTCAGTTTGCTCA
TGGAA
Features (pLannotate 1.2.2; 5 found; start..end, strand, type, name):
    283..380     -  promoter       cat promoter: promoter of the E. coli cat gene encoding chloramphenicol acetyltransferase
    464..1052    +  rep_origin     ori: high-copy-number ColE1/pMB1/pBR322/pUC origin of replication
   1672..1731    +  CDS            ASH1 (fragment): ASH1_YEAST - Experimental evidence at protein level: Swiss-Prot protein existence level 1. Component of the RPD3C(L) histone deacetylase complex (HDAC). Responsible for the deacetylation of lysine residues on the N-terminal part of the core histones (H2A, H2B, H3 and H4). Histone deacetylation gives a tag for epigenetic repression and plays an important role in transcriptional regulation, cell cycle progression and developmental events. ASH1 is necessary to repress HO in daughter cells to block mating-type switching through its binding to HO promoter 5'-YTGAT-3' sites. Also involved in pseudoh
   1763..1797    -  terminator     lambda t0 terminator: minimal transcription terminator from phage lambda (Scholtissek and Grosse, 1987)
   1871..282     -  CDS            cat (across the origin): CAT_ECOLX - Experimental evidence at protein level: Swiss-Prot protein existence level 1. This enzyme is an effector of chloramphenicol resistance in bacteria. From Escherichia coli. This protein is used as a marker in many commonly used cloning vectors, such as pACYC184.
