[The description below was written by a language model from this plasmid's Addgene catalogue record and pLannotate feature annotations shown in this document.]
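Description:
pMC7-XI3dw is a small (about 2.2 kb) level-0 part plasmid for the yeast Modular Cloning (MoClo) system, built in the pYTK001 entry vector of the Yeast Toolkit. It is an E. coli storage and donor plasmid only. The annotated backbone consists of a high-copy ColE1/pUC-type origin and a chloramphenicol acetyltransferase (cat) gene with its own promoter, followed by a lambda t0 terminator. No yeast origin or yeast selection marker is annotated, which is consistent with its role as a part carrier rather than a vector maintained in yeast.

The insert is a type 7 part holding the 3' (downstream) homology arm for the Saccharomyces cerevisiae genomic integration site XI-3. It was amplified from the EasyClone-MarkerFree toolkit and placed into the entry vector by BsmBI Golden Gate cloning, which destroyed both BsmBI sites. The homology region itself is not labelled in the automated feature table. The only hit within it is a short fragment matching the yeast ASH1 coding sequence, which most likely reflects the genomic sequence around the XI-3 locus rather than an intended expression element. No promoter, tag or reporter is part of the payload.

In use, this part is combined in hierarchical Golden Gate assemblies with a matching 5' homology part for XI-3 and with transcription units. The resulting integration cassettes have flanking arms that direct homologous recombination into the XI-3 site. It belongs to an expansion of the yeast MoClo toolkit aimed at CRISPR-based applications, genomic integrations and combinatorial libraries.
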