Addgene plasmid #176171: pMC7-XI3dw
Purpose: yeast MoClo level-0 part plasmid type 7 containing 3' homology for integration site XI-3
Depositing lab: Florian David. Depositing organization: Chalmers University of Technology. Publication: Expansion of the Yeast Modular Cloning Toolkit for CRISPR-Based Applications, Genomic Integrations and Combinatorial Libraries. Otto M, Skrekas C, Gossing M, Gustafsson J, Siewers V, David F. ACS Synth Biol. 2021 Dec 17;10(12):3461-3474. doi: 10.1021/acssynbio.1c00408. Epub 2021 Dec 3. PubMed 34860007.
Backbone
  Vector backbone: pYTK001
  Vector type: Synthetic Biology
Growth in bacteria
  Bacterial resistance: Chloramphenicol, 25 μg/mL
  Growth temperature: 37°C
  Growth strain: DH5alpha
  Copy number: High Copy
Gene/Insert
  Gene/Insert name: 3' homology for integration site XI-3
  Species: S. cerevisiae (budding yeast)
  Cloning method: Restriction Enzyme; 5′ cloning site BsmBI (destroyed during cloning); 3′ cloning site BsmBI (destroyed during cloning)
Terms and licenses: Academic/Nonprofit Terms; Industry Terms: Not Available to Industry
Depositor comments: Constructed using the Yeast Modular Cloning Toolkit (Lee et al. ACS Synth Biol. 2015). Homologous region amplified from EasyClone-MarkerFree toolkit (Jessop-Fabre et al. Biotechnol J. 2016).
How to cite: pMC7-XI3dw was a gift from Florian David (Addgene plasmid # 176171 ; http://n2t.net/addgene:176171 ; RRID:Addgene_176171)
